Addgene plasmid #142058: TFORF2389
Purpose: Lentiviral vector for overexpressing transcription factor ORFs with unique 24-bp barcodes. Barcodes facilitate identification of transcription factors in pooled screens.
Depositing lab: Feng Zhang. Depositing organization: Broad Institute. Publication: A transcription factor atlas of directed differentiation. Joung J, Ma S, Tay T, Geiger-Schuller KR, Kirchgatterer PC, Verdine VK, Guo B, Arias-Garcia MA, Allen WE, Singh A, Kuksenko O, Abudayyeh OO, Gootenberg JS, Fu Z, Macrae RK, Buenrostro JD, Regev A, Zhang F. Cell. 2023 Jan 5;186(1):209-229.e26. doi: 10.1016/j.cell.2022.11.026. PubMed 36608654.
Backbone
  Vector backbone: pLX_TRC317
  Backbone manufacturer: Broad Institute Genetic Perturbation Platform
  Backbone size w/o insert (bp): 8264
  Vector type: Mammalian Expression, Lentiviral
  Selectable markers: Puromycin
Growth in bacteria
  Bacterial resistance: Ampicillin, 100 μg/mL
  Growth temperature: 37°C
  Growth strain: NEB Stable
  Copy number: High Copy
Gene/Insert
  Gene/Insert name: ZNF391
  Species: H. sapiens (human)
  Insert size (bp): 1178
  Entrez Gene: ZNF391 (a.k.a. dJ153G14.3)
  Promoter: EF1a
  Cloning method: Unknown
  Sequencing primers: 5′ GGGTGGAGACTGAAGTTAGGCCAG; 3′ CACATAGCGTAAAAGGAGCAACATAG
Terms and licenses: Academic/Nonprofit Terms; Industry Terms: Not Available to Industry
Depositor comments: NM_001322288,XM_011514569,XM_006715086,NM_001322293,NM_001076781,NM_001322289,XM_005249082,ENST00000244576 . The transcription factor ORF portion of this plasmid was synthesized by Genewiz. Please test multiple small colonies in case of plasmid recombination. To make this collection available in a timely manner, a portion of this collection was not fully sequenced by Addgene. If an Addgene verified full plasmid sequence is not available, please contact us prior to placing an order to request the full sequence.
How to cite: TFORF2389 was a gift from Feng Zhang (Addgene plasmid # 142058 ; http://n2t.net/addgene:142058 ; RRID:Addgene_142058)
