[The description below was written by a language model from this plasmid's Addgene catalogue record and pLannotate feature annotations shown in this document.]
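Description:
TFORF2389 is a third-generation-style, self-inactivating lentiviral expression plasmid built on the pLX_TRC317 backbone from the Broad Institute Genetic Perturbation Platform. It carries the human zinc-finger gene ZNF391 as one member of a barcoded transcription factor ORF collection. In bacteria it is maintained through a high-copy ColE1/pUC-type origin and selected with ampicillin via the β-lactamase gene. An f1 origin and remnants of a lac/lacZα cloning region with T7 and T3 promoters are also present in the backbone. The depositor warns that recombination can occur, as is common for LTR-containing plasmids.

The viral portion begins with an RSV promoter fused to a truncated HIV-1 5' LTR, which makes genomic RNA production Tat-independent. This is followed by the Ψ packaging signal with a gag fragment, and by the RRE for Rev-dependent nuclear export. The portion ends in a ΔU3 3' LTR followed by an SV40 polyadenylation signal. Between the LTRs, an SV40 early promoter/origin drives puromycin N-acetyltransferase for selection of transduced mammalian cells. A cPPT/CTS element, which aids nuclear import of the provirus, sits between this cassette and the expression unit. The EF-1α promoter then drives the ZNF391 ORF, with a WPRE downstream to boost transcript stability and expression. The automated annotation matches only the first part of the ORF to ZNF391, although the catalogue lists an insert of about 1.2 kb. The 24-bp barcode described in the record is not annotated as a feature, so its position is not stated.

The construct is intended for lentiviral overexpression of ZNF391. It is particularly suited to pooled screens, such as directed differentiation studies, where the barcode identifies which transcription factor each cell received.
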