Features (pLannotate 1.2.2; 31 found; start..end, strand, type, name):
      5..231     +  promoter       RSV promoter: Rous sarcoma virus enhancer/promoter
    232..412     +  LTR            5' LTR (truncated): truncated 5' long terminal repeat (LTR) from HIV-1
    459..584     +  misc_feature   HIV-1 Ψ: packaging signal of human immunodeficiency virus type 1
    568..931     +  CDS            HIV-1 gag (fragment): gag protein from human immunodeficiency virus 1; gag
   1077..1310    +  misc_feature   RRE: The Rev response element (RRE) of HIV-1 allows for Rev-dependent mRNA export from the nucleus to the cytoplasm.
   1687..1713    +  CDS            Rev (fragment): human immunodeficiency virus 1 (HIV-1) Rev protein; rev; enhances nuclear export of unspliced and incompletely spliced viral mRNAs
   1720..1743    +  promoter       SV40 promoter (fragment): SV40 early promoter
   1744..1815    +  promoter       SV40 promoter (fragment): SV40 enhancer and early promoter
   1839..1974    +  rep_origin     SV40 ori: SV40 origin of replication
   2020..2616    +  CDS            PuroR (fragment): puromycin N-acetyltransferase; pac from Streptomyces; confers resistance to puromycin
   2665..2782    +  misc_feature   cPPT/CTS: central polypurine tract and central termination sequence of HIV-1
   2847..2913    +  CDS            small t antigen (fragment): SV40 (simian virus 40) small t antigen
   2920..4098    +  promoter       EF-1α promoter: strong constitutive promoter for human elongation factor EF-1α
   4115..4477    +  CDS            ZNF391 (fragment): ZN391_HUMAN - Experimental evidence at transcript level: Swiss-Prot protein existence level 2. May be involved in transcriptional regulation. From Homo sapiens (Human).
   5204..5257    +  promoter       U6 promoter (fragment): RNA polymerase III promoter for human U6 snRNA
   5299..5887    +  misc_feature   WPRE: woodchuck hepatitis virus posttranscriptional regulatory element
   5938..5957    +  misc_feature   cPPT/CTS (fragment): central polypurine tract and central termination sequence of HIV-1
   5959..6192    +  LTR            3' LTR (ΔU3): self-inactivating 3' long terminal repeat (LTR) from HIV-1
   6270..6391    +  polyA_signal   SV40 poly(A) signal: SV40 polyadenylation signal
   6431..6566    +  rep_origin     SV40 ori: SV40 origin of replication
   6587..6605    -  promoter       T7 promoter: promoter for bacteriophage T7 RNA polymerase
   6613..6768    +  CDS            lacZα (fragment): LacZα fragment of β-galactosidase; lacZ fragment
   6773..7201    +  rep_origin     f1 ori (sequence partly withheld): f1 bacteriophage origin of replication; arrow indicates direction of (+) strand synthesis
   7254..7358    +  promoter       AmpR promoter: bla
   7359..8219    +  CDS            AmpR: β-lactamase; bla; confers resistance to ampicillin, carbenicillin, and related antibiotics
   8390..8978    +  rep_origin     ori: high-copy-number ColE1/pMB1/pBR322/pUC origin of replication
   9161..9253    +  CDS            lacI (fragment): lac repressor; lacI; The lac repressor binds to the lac operator to inhibit transcription in E. coli. This inhibition can be relieved by adding lactose or isopropyl-β-D-thiogalactopyranoside (IPTG).
   9266..9287    +  protein_bind   CAP binding site: CAP binding activates transcription in the presence of cAMP. E. coli catabolite activator protein
   9302..9332    +  promoter       lac promoter: promoter for the E. coli lac operon
   9340..9356    +  protein_bind   lac operator: The lac repressor binds to the lac operator to inhibit transcription in E. coli. This inhibition can be relieved by adding lactose or isopropyl-β-D-thiogalactopyranoside (IPTG). lac repressor encoded by lacI
   9401..9419    +  promoter       T3 promoter: promoter for bacteriophage T3 RNA polymerase
>Addgene plasmid #142058 | TFORF2389 | addgene full sequence | sequence record 395680 | Addgene NGS Result
TTAATGTAGTCTTATGCAATACTCTTGTAGTCTTGCAACATGGTAACGATGAGTTAGCAACATGCCTTAC
AAGGAGAGAAAAAGCACCGTGCATGCCGATTGGTGGAAGTAAGGTGGTACGATCGTGCCTTATTAGGAAG
GCAACAGACGGGTCTGACATGGATTGGACGAACCACTGAATTGCCGCATTGCAGAGATATTGTATTTAAG
TGCCTAGCTCGATACATAAACGGGTCTCTCTGGTTAGACCAGATCTGAGCCTGGGAGCTCTCTGGCTAAC
TAGGGAACCCACTGCTTAAGCCTCAATAAAGCTTGCCTTGAGTGCTTCAAGTAGTGTGTGCCCGTCTGTT
GTGTGACTCTGGTAACTAGAGATCCCTCAGACCCTTTTAGTCAGTGTGGAAAATCTCTAGCAGTGGCGCC
CGAACAGGGACTTGAAAGCGAAAGGGAAACCAGAGGAGCTCTCTCGACGCAGGACTCGGCTTGCTGAAGC
GCGCACGGCAAGAGGCGAGGGGCGGCGACTGGTGAGTACGCCAAAAATTTTGACTAGCGGAGGCTAGAAG
GAGAGAGATGGGTGCGAGAGCGTCAGTATTAAGCGGGGGAGAATTAGATCGCGATGGGAAAAAATTCGGT
TAAGGCCAGGGGGAAAGAAAAAATATAAATTAAAACATATAGTATGGGCAAGCAGGGAGCTAGAACGATT
CGCAGTTAATCCTGGCCTGTTAGAAACATCAGAAGGCTGTAGACAAATACTGGGACAGCTACAACCATCC
CTTCAGACAGGATCAGAAGAACTTAGATCATTATATAATACAGTAGCAACCCTCTATTGTGTGCATCAAA
GGATAGAGATAAAAGACACCAAGGAAGCTTTAGACAAGATAGAGGAAGAGCAAAACAAAAGTAAGACCAC
CGCACAGCAAGCGGCCGCTGATCTTCAGACCTGGAGGAGGAGATATGAGGGACAATTGGAGAAGTGAATT
ATATAAATATAAAGTAGTAAAAATTGAACCATTAGGAGTAGCACCCACCAAGGCAAAGAGAAGAGTGGTG
CAGAGAGAAAAAAGAGCAGTGGGAATAGGAGCTTTGTTCCTTGGGTTCTTGGGAGCAGCAGGAAGCACTA
TGGGCGCAGCGTCAATGACGCTGACGGTACAGGCCAGACAATTATTGTCTGGTATAGTGCAGCAGCAGAA
CAATTTGCTGAGGGCTATTGAGGCGCAACAGCATCTGTTGCAACTCACAGTCTGGGGCATCAAGCAGCTC
CAGGCAAGAATCCTGGCTGTGGAAAGATACCTAAAGGATCAACAGCTCCTGGGGATTTGGGGTTGCTCTG
GAAAACTCATTTGCACCACTGCTGTGCCTTGGAATGCTAGTTGGAGTAATAAATCTCTGGAACAGATTTG
GAATCACACGACCTGGATGGAGTGGGACAGAGAAATTAACAATTACACAAGCTTAATACACTCCTTAATT
GAAGAATCGCAAAACCAGCAAGAAAAGAATGAACAAGAATTATTGGAATTAGATAAATGGGCAAGTTTGT
GGAATTGGTTTAACATAACAAATTGGCTGTGGTATATAAAATTATTCATAATGATAGTAGGAGGCTTGGT
AGGTTTAAGAATAGTTTTTGCTGTACTTTCTATAGTGAATAGAGTTAGGCAGGGATATTCACCATTATCG
TTTCAGACCCACCTCCCAACCCCGAGGGGACCCATGCATTGCATCTCAATTAGTCAGCAACCAGGTGTGG
AAAGTCCCCAGGCTCCCCAGCAGGCAGAAGTATGCAAAGCATGCGTCTCAATTAGTCAGCAACCATAGTC
CCGCCCCTAACTCCGCCCATCCCGCCCCTAACTCCGCCCAGTTCCGCCCATTCTCCGCCCCATGGCTGAC
TAATTTTTTTTATTTATGCAGAGGCCGAGGCCGCCTCGGCCTCTGAGCTATTCCAGAAGTAGTGAGGAGG
CTTTTTTGGAGGCCTAGGCTTTTGCAAAAAGCTTTCTAGAGGTACCACCGGAGCTTACCATGACCGAGTA
CAAGCCCACGGTGCGCCTCGCCACCCGCGACGACGTCCCCAGGGCCGTACGCACCCTCGCCGCCGCGTTC
GCCGACTACCCCGCCACGCGCCACACCGTCGATCCGGACCGCCACATCGAGCGGGTCACCGAGCTGCAAG
AACTCTTCCTCACGCGCGTCGGGCTCGACATCGGCAAGGTGTGGGTCGCGGACGACGGCGCCGCCGTGGC
GGTCTGGACCACGCCGGAGAGCGTCGAAGCGGGGGCGGTGTTCGCCGAGATCGGCCCGCGCATGGCCGAG
TTGAGCGGTTCCCGGCTGGCCGCGCAGCAACAGATGGAAGGCCTCCTGGCGCCGCACCGGCCCAAGGAGC
CCGCGTGGTTCCTGGCCACCGTCGGCGTCTCGCCCGACCACCAGGGCAAGGGTCTGGGCAGCGCCGTCGT
GCTCCCCGGAGTGGAGGCGGCCGAGCGCGCCGGGGTGCCCGCCTTCCTGGAGACCTCCGCGCCCCGCAAC
CTCCCCTTCTACGAGCGGCTCGGCTTCACCGTCACCGCCGACGTCGAGGTGCCCGAAGGACCGCGCACCT
GGTGCATGACCCGCAAGCCCGGTGCCAGTTAACGAATTCTAGATCTTGAGACAAATGGCAGTATTCATCC
ACAATTTTAAAAGAAAAGGGGGGATTGGGGGGTACAGTGCAGGGGAAAGAATAGTAGACATAATAGCAAC
AGACATACAAACTAAAGAATTACAAAAACAAATTACAAAAATTCAAAATTTTCGGGTTTATTACAGGGAC
AGCAGAGATCCACTTTGGCGCCGGCTCGAGGCCTGCAGGTGCAAAGATGGATAAAGTTTTAAACAGAGAG
GAATCTTTGCAGCTAATGGACCTTCTAGGTCTTGAAAGGAGTGGGAATTGGCTCCGGTGCCCGTCAGTGG
GCAGAGCGCACATCGCCCACAGTCCCCGAGAAGTTGGGGGGAGGGGTCGGCAATTGAACCGGTGCCTAGA
GAAGGTGGCGCGGGGTAAACTGGGAAAGTGATGTCGTGTACTGGCTCCGCCTTTTTCCCGAGGGTGGGGG
AGAACCGTATATAAGTGCAGTAGTCGCCGTGAACGTTCTTTTTCGCAACGGGTTTGCCGCCAGAACACAG
GTAAGTGCCGTGTGTGGTTCCCGCGGGCCTGGCCTCTTTACGGGTTATGGCCCTTGCGTGCCTTGAATTA
CTTCCACCTGGCTGCAGTACGTGATTCTTGATCCCGAGCTTCGGGTTGGAAGTGGGTGGGAGAGTTCGAG
GCCTTGCGCTTAAGGAGCCCCTTCGCCTCGTGCTTGAGTTGAGGCCTGGCCTGGGCGCTGGGGCCGCCGC
GTGCGAATCTGGTGGCACCTTCGCGCCTGTCTCGCTGCTTTCGATAAGTCTCTAGCCATTTAAAATTTTT
GATGACCTGCTGCGACGCTTTTTTTCTGGCAAGATAGTCTTGTAAATGCGGGCCAAGATCTGCACACTGG
TATTTCGGTTTTTGGGGCCGCGGGCGGCGACGGGGCCCGTGCGTCCCAGCGCACATGTTCGGCGAGGCGG
GGCCTGCGAGCGCGGCCACCGAGAATCGGACGGGGGTAGTCTCAAGCTGGCCGGCCTGCTCTGGTGCCTG
GCCTCGCGCCGCCGTGTATCGCCCCGCCCTGGGCGGCAAGGCTGGCCCGGTCGGCACCAGTTGCGTGAGC
GGAAAGATGGCCGCTTCCCGGCCCTGCTGCAGGGAGCTCAAAATGGAGGACGCGGCGCTCGGGAGAGCGG
GCGGGTGAGTCACCCACACAAAGGAAAAGGGCCTTTCCGTCCTCAGCCGTCGCTTCATGTGACTCCACGG
AGTACCGGGCGCCGTCCAGGCACCTCGATTAGTTCTCGAGCTTTTGGAGTACGTCGTCTTTAGGTTGGGG
GGAGGGGTTTTATGCGATGGAGTTTCCCCACACTGAGTGGGTGGAGACTGAAGTTAGGCCAGCTTGGCAC
TTGATGTAATTCTCCTTGGAATTTGCCCTTTTTGAGTTTGGATCTTGGTTCATTCTCAAGCCTCAGACAG
TGGTTCAAAGTTTTTTTCTTCCATTTCAGGTGTCGTGAGGCTAGCACCGCCACCATGGAAAGCCTCAGAG
GGAATACTGCTCAGGGTCCTACAAATGAAGAAGACTATAAAAACGAAGGCCAATTATCAAGGCAAACAAA
ATGTCCTGCACAGAAGAAATCCTCTTTTGAGAACACAGTGGTCAGAAAAGTGTCAGTGACACTCAAAGAA
ATTTTCACAGGGGAGGAAGGCCCTGAATCCAGTGAATTTAGTCTAAGCCCAAACCTTGACGCACAACAGA
AAATTCCAAAGGGACATGGATCCCCAATATCTAGGAAAAACTCCAAAGATAATTCAGACTTAATTAAACA
CCAAAGACTTTTCTCACAAAGAAAACCTTGTAAATGCAATGAATGTGAAAAAGCCTTTAGTTACCAATCA
GACCTTCTTGTACACAGTAGAATTCATGGTGGAGAAAAGCCTTTTGAATGCAACAAATGTGGGAAATCTT
TCAGCCGAAGTACACACCTTATTGAACATCAAAGAACTCACACTGGAGAGAAACCTTATGAATGCAATGA
ATGTGGAAAAGCTTTTAGCCGGAGCACACATCTTAGTCTACATCAGAGAATCCATACTGGAGAAAAACCA
TATGAATGTAGTGAATGTGGAAAAGCCTTTAGCCGAAGCACTAACCTTAGTCAGCATCAGCGAACTCATA
CTCAAGAAAGGCCTTACAAATGTAATGAATGTGGGAAAGCCTTCGGTGACCGTTCAACCATAATTCAGCA
TCAACGAATACACACTGGAGAGAATCCCTATGAATGCAGTAAATGTGGAAAAGCTTTCAGTTGGATCTCA
TCGCTTACTGAACATCAGAGAACACACACTGGGGAGAACCCCTATGAGTGCAGTGAATGTGGGAAAGTGT
TCAGTCGAAGCTCGTCTCTTACAGAACATCAGAGAATCCACAGTGGAGAAAAGCCTCACGAGTGTAGAGT
GTGTGGAAAGGGCTTCAGTCGAAGCTCATCCCTTATTATTCATCAGAGAACTCATACCGGGGAGAAGCCG
TACAAATGTAATGACTGTGGAAAAGCCTTCTGTCAGAGTTCAACTCTGATCAGACATCAGCACCTTCATA
CTAAAGAGTAGTAATGAACTAGTCCGTAACTTGAAAGTATTTCGATTTCTTGGCTTTATATATCTTGTGG
AAAGGACGACGCTTGAAGTTCTTCGTGCTCTCCACGCGTTAAGTCGACAATCAACCTCTGGATTACAAAA
TTTGTGAAAGATTGACTGGTATTCTTAACTATGTTGCTCCTTTTACGCTATGTGGATACGCTGCTTTAAT
GCCTTTGTATCATGCTATTGCTTCCCGTATGGCTTTCATTTTCTCCTCCTTGTATAAATCCTGGTTGCTG
TCTCTTTATGAGGAGTTGTGGCCCGTTGTCAGGCAACGTGGCGTGGTGTGCACTGTGTTTGCTGACGCAA
CCCCCACTGGTTGGGGCATTGCCACCACCTGTCAGCTCCTTTCCGGGACTTTCGCTTTCCCCCTCCCTAT
TGCCACGGCGGAACTCATCGCCGCCTGCCTTGCCCGCTGCTGGACAGGGGCTCGGCTGTTGGGCACTGAC
AATTCCGTGGTGTTGTCGGGGAAATCATCGTCCTTTCCTTGGCTGCTCGCCTGTGTTGCCACCTGGATTC
TGCGCGGGACGTCCTTCTGCTACGTCCCTTCGGCCCTCAATCCAGCGGACCTTCCTTCCCGCGGCCTGCT
GCCGGCTCTGCGGCCTCTTCCGCGTCTTCGCCTTCGCCCTCAGACGAGTCGGATCTCCCTTTGGGCCGCC
TCCCCGCGTCGACTTTAAGACCAATGACTTACAAGGCAGCTGTAGATCTTAGCCACTTTTTAAAAGAAAA
GGGGGGACTGGAAGGGCTAATTCACTCCCAACGAAGACAAGATCTGCTTTTTGCTTGTACTGGGTCTCTC
TGGTTAGACCAGATCTGAGCCTGGGAGCTCTCTGGCTAACTAGGGAACCCACTGCTTAAGCCTCAATAAA
GCTTGCCTTGAGTGCTTCAAGTAGTGTGTGCCCGTCTGTTGTGTGACTCTGGTAACTAGAGATCCCTCAG
ACCCTTTTAGTCAGTGTGGAAAATCTCTAGCAGTACGTATAGTAGTTCATGTCATCTTATTATTCAGTAT
TTATAACTTGCAAAGAAATGAATATCAGAGAGTGAGAGGAACTTGTTTATTGCAGCTTATAATGGTTACA
AATAAAGCAATAGCATCACAAATTTCACAAATAAAGCATTTTTTTCACTGCATTCTAGTTGTGGTTTGTC
CAAACTCATCAATGTATCTTATCATGTCTGGCTCTAGCTATCCCGCCCCTAACTCCGCCCATCCCGCCCC
TAACTCCGCCCAGTTCCGCCCATTCTCCGCCCCATGGCTGACTAATTTTTTTTATTTATGCAGAGGCCGA
GGCCGCCTCGGCCTCTGAGCTATTCCAGAAGTAGTGAGGAGGCTTTTTTGGAGGCCTAGGGACGTACCCA
ATTCGCCCTATAGTGAGTCGTATTACGCGCGCTCACTGGCCGTCGTTTTACAACGTCGTGACTGGGAAAA
CCCTGGCGTTACCCAACTTAATCGCCTTGCAGCACATCCCCCTTTCGCCAGCTGGCGTAATAGCGAAGAG
GCCCGCACCGATCGCCCTTCCCAACAGTTGCGCAGCCTGAATGGCGAATGGG
[124 nt withheld, positions 6773-6896]
C
[91 nt withheld, positions 6898-6988]
A
[49 nt withheld, positions 6990-7038]
CCTTTGACGTTGGAGTCCACGTTCTTT
[37 nt withheld, positions 7066-7102]
ACCCTATCTCGGTCTATTCTTTTGATTTATAAGGGATTTTGCCGATTTCGGCCTATTGGTTAAAAAATGA
GCTGATTTAACAAAAATTTAACGCGAATTTTAACAAAATATTAACGCTTACAATTTAGGTGGCACTTTTC
GGGGAAATGTGCGCGGAACCCCTATTTGTTTATTTTTCTAAATACATTCAAATATGTATCCGCTCATGAG
ACAATAACCCTGATAAATGCTTCAATAATATTGAAAAAGGAAGAGTATGAGTATTCAACATTTCCGTGTC
GCCCTTATTCCCTTTTTTGCGGCATTTTGCCTTCCTGTTTTTGCTCACCCAGAAACGCTGGTGAAAGTAA
AAGATGCTGAAGATCAGTTGGGTGCACGAGTGGGTTACATCGAACTGGATCTCAACAGCGGTAAGATCCT
TGAGAGTTTTCGCCCCGAAGAACGTTTTCCAATGATGAGCACTTTTAAAGTTCTGCTATGTGGCGCGGTA
TTATCCCGTATTGACGCCGGGCAAGAGCAACTCGGTCGCCGCATACACTATTCTCAGAATGACTTGGTTG
AGTACTCACCAGTCACAGAAAAGCATCTTACGGATGGCATGACAGTAAGAGAATTATGCAGTGCTGCCAT
AACCATGAGTGATAACACTGCGGCCAACTTACTTCTGACAACGATCGGAGGACCGAAGGAGCTAACCGCT
TTTTTGCACAACATGGGGGATCATGTAACTCGCCTTGATCGTTGGGAACCGGAGCTGAATGAAGCCATAC
CAAACGACGAGCGTGACACCACGATGCCTGTAGCAATGGCAACAACGTTGCGCAAACTATTAACTGGCGA
ACTACTTACTCTAGCTTCCCGGCAACAATTAATAGACTGGATGGAGGCGGATAAAGTTGCAGGACCACTT
CTGCGCTCGGCCCTTCCGGCTGGCTGGTTTATTGCTGATAAATCTGGAGCCGGTGAGCGTGGGTCTCGCG
GTATCATTGCAGCACTGGGGCCAGATGGTAAGCCCTCCCGTATCGTAGTTATCTACACGACGGGGAGTCA
GGCAACTATGGATGAACGAAATAGACAGATCGCTGAGATAGGTGCCTCACTGATTAAGCATTGGTAACTG
TCAGACCAAGTTTACTCATATATACTTTAGATTGATTTAAAACTTCATTTTTAATTTAAAAGGATCTAGG
TGAAGATCCTTTTTGATAATCTCATGACCAAAATCCCTTAACGTGAGTTTTCGTTCCACTGAGCGTCAGA
CCCCGTAGAAAAGATCAAAGGATCTTCTTGAGATCCTTTTTTTCTGCGCGTAATCTGCTGCTTGCAAACA
AAAAAACCACCGCTACCAGCGGTGGTTTGTTTGCCGGATCAAGAGCTACCAACTCTTTTTCCGAAGGTAA
CTGGCTTCAGCAGAGCGCAGATACCAAATACTGTTCTTCTAGTGTAGCCGTAGTTAGGCCACCACTTCAA
GAACTCTGTAGCACCGCCTACATACCTCGCTCTGCTAATCCTGTTACCAGTGGCTGCTGCCAGTGGCGAT
AAGTCGTGTCTTACCGGGTTGGACTCAAGACGATAGTTACCGGATAAGGCGCAGCGGTCGGGCTGAACGG
GGGGTTCGTGCACACAGCCCAGCTTGGAGCGAACGACCTACACCGAACTGAGATACCTACAGCGTGAGCT
ATGAGAAAGCGCCACGCTTCCCGAAGGGAGAAAGGCGGACAGGTATCCGGTAAGCGGCAGGGTCGGAACA
GGAGAGCGCACGAGGGAGCTTCCAGGGGGAAACGCCTGGTATCTTTATAGTCCTGTCGGGTTTCGCCACC
TCTGACTTGAGCGTCGATTTTTGTGATGCTCGTCAGGGGGGCGGAGCCTATGGAAAAACGCCAGCAACGC
GGCCTTTTTACGGTTCCTGGCCTTTTGCTGGCCTTTTGCTCACATGTTCTTTCCTGCGTTATCCCCTGAT
TCTGTGGATAACCGTATTACCGCCTTTGAGTGAGCTGATACCGCTCGCCGCAGCCGAACGACCGAGCGCA
GCGAGTCAGTGAGCGAGGAAGCGGAAGAGCGCCCAATACGCAAACCGCCTCTCCCCGCGCGTTGGCCGAT
TCATTAATGCAGCTGGCACGACAGGTTTCCCGACTGGAAAGCGGGCAGTGAGCGCAACGCAATTAATGTG
AGTTAGCTCACTCATTAGGCACCCCAGGCTTTACACTTTATGCTTCCGGCTCGTATGTTGTGTGGAATTG
TGAGCGGATAACAATTTCACACAGGAAACAGCTATGACCATGATTACGCCAAGCGCGCAATTAACCCTCA
CTAAAGGGAACAAAAGCTGGAGCTGCAAGC
