>Addgene plasmid #142058 | TFORF2389 | depositor partial sequence | sequence record 278311 | Insert
ACCGCCACCATGGAAAGCCTCAGAGGGAATACTGCTCAGGGTCCTACAAATGAAGAAGACTATAAAAACG
AAGGCCAATTATCAAGGCAAACAAAATGTCCTGCACAGAAGAAATCCTCTTTTGAGAACACAGTGGTCAG
AAAAGTGTCAGTGACACTCAAAGAAATTTTCACAGGGGAGGAAGGCCCTGAATCCAGTGAATTTAGTCTA
AGCCCAAACCTTGACGCACAACAGAAAATTCCAAAGGGACATGGATCCCCAATATCTAGGAAAAACTCCA
AAGATAATTCAGACTTAATTAAACACCAAAGACTTTTCTCACAAAGAAAACCTTGTAAATGCAATGAATG
TGAAAAAGCCTTTAGTTACCAATCAGACCTTCTTGTACACAGTAGAATTCATGGTGGAGAAAAGCCTTTT
GAATGCAACAAATGTGGGAAATCTTTCAGCCGAAGTACACACCTTATTGAACATCAAAGAACTCACACTG
GAGAGAAACCTTATGAATGCAATGAATGTGGAAAAGCTTTTAGCCGGAGCACACATCTTAGTCTACATCA
GAGAATCCATACTGGAGAAAAACCATATGAATGTAGTGAATGTGGAAAAGCCTTTAGCCGAAGCACTAAC
CTTAGTCAGCATCAGCGAACTCATACTCAAGAAAGGCCTTACAAATGTAATGAATGTGGGAAAGCCTTCG
GTGACCGTTCAACCATAATTCAGCATCAACGAATACACACTGGAGAGAATCCCTATGAATGCAGTAAATG
TGGAAAAGCTTTCAGTTGGATCTCATCGCTTACTGAACATCAGAGAACACACACTGGGGAGAACCCCTAT
GAGTGCAGTGAATGTGGGAAAGTGTTCAGTCGAAGCTCGTCTCTTACAGAACATCAGAGAATCCACAGTG
GAGAAAAGCCTCACGAGTGTAGAGTGTGTGGAAAGGGCTTCAGTCGAAGCTCATCCCTTATTATTCATCA
GAGAACTCATACCGGGGAGAAGCCGTACAAATGTAATGACTGTGGAAAAGCCTTCTGTCAGAGTTCAACT
CTGATCAGACATCAGCACCTTCATACTAAAGAGTAGTAATGAACTAGTCCGTAACTTGAAAGTATTTCGA
TTTCTTGGCTTTATATATCTTGTGGAAAGGACGACGCTTGAAGTTCTTCGTGCTCTCC
