>Addgene plasmid #142058 | TFORF2389 | depositor partial sequence | sequence record 278312 | Barcode
CGCTTGAAGTTCTTCGTGCTCTCC
